>Addgene plasmid #30528 | pLCMV:ECFP(loxP)(FRT)HNF1B_P328L329del | depositor full sequence | sequence record 14099 | Author sequence
CGCCATTCTGCCTGGGGACGTCGGAGCAAGCTTATAACTTCGTATAGCATACATTATACGAAGTTATAAC
TAGTGAAGTTCCTATTCTCTAGAAAGTATAGGAACTTCAGATCCATCGCCACCATGGTGAGCAAGGGCGA
GGAGCTGTTCACCGGGGTGGTGCCCATCCTGGTCGAGCTGGACGGCGACGTAAACGGCCACAAGTTCAGC
GTGTCCGGCGAGGGCGAGGGCGATGCCACCTACGGCAAGCTGACCCTGAAGTTCATCTGCACCACCGGCA
AGCTGCCCGTGCCCTGGCCCACCCTCGTGACCACCCTGACCTGGGGCGTGCAGTGCTTCAGCCGCTACCC
CGACCACATGAAGCAGCACGACTTCTTCAAGTCCGCCATGCCCGAAGGCTACGTCCAGGAGCGCACCATC
TTCTTCAAGGACGACGGCAACTACAAGACCCGCGCCGAGGTGAAGTTCGAGGGCGACACCCTGGTGAACC
GCATCGAGCTGAAGGGCATCGACTTCAAGGAGGACGGCAACATCCTGGGGCACAAGCTGGAGTACAACTA
CATCAGCCACAACGTCTATATCACCGCCGACAAGCAGAAGAACGGCATCAAGGCCAACTTCAAGATCCGC
CACAACATCGAGGACGGCAGCGTGCAGCTCGCCGACCACTACCAGCAGAACACCCCCATCGGCGACGGCC
CCGTGCTGCTGCCCGACAACCACTACCTGAGCACCCAGTCCGCCCTGAGCAAAGACCCCAACGAGAAGCG
CGATCACATGGTCCTGCTGGAGTTCGTGACCGCCGCCGGGATCACTCTCGGCATGGACGAGCTGTACAAG
TAATCTAGAGGATCATAATCAGCCATACCACATTTGTAGAGGTTTTACTTGCTTTAAAAAACCTCCCACA
CCTCCCCCTGAACCTGAAACATAAAATGAATGCAATTGTTGTTGTTAACTTGTTTATTGCAGCTTATAAT
GGTTACAAATAAAGCAATAGCATCACAAATTTCACAAATAAAGCATTTTTTTCACTGCATTCTAGTTGTG
GTTTGTCCAAACTCATCAATGTATCTTATCATGTCTGGATCTGAATTCATAACTTCGTATAGCATACATT
ATACGAAGTTATAGGATCCGAAGTTCCTATTCTCTAGAAAGTATAGGAACTTCCCGGGCCTAGGATCGAT
TTAAAGCTATGGAGCAAAAGCTCATTTCTGAAGAGGACTTGAATGAAATGGAGCAAAAGCTCATTTCTGA
AGAGGACTTGAATGAAATGGAGCAAAAGCTCATTTCTGAAGAGGACTTGAATGAAATGGAGCAAAAGCTC
ATTTCTGAAGAGGACTTGAATGAAATGGAGCAAAAGCTCATTTCTGAAGAGGACTTGAATGAAATGGAGA
GCTTGGGCGACCTCACCATGGAGCAAAAGCTCATTTCTGAAGAGGACTTGAATTCAAGCTTCCATGGTGT
CCAAGCTCACGTCGCTCCAGCAAGAACTCCTGAGCGCCCTGCTGAGCTCCGGGGTCACCAAGGAGGTGCT
GGTTCAGGCCTTGGAGGAGTTGCTGCCATCCCCGAACTTCGGGGTGAAGCTGGAGACGCTGCCCCTGTCC
CCTGGCAGCGGGGCCGAGCCCGACACCAAGCCGGTCTTCCATACTCTCACCAACGGCCACGCCAAGGGCC
GCTTGTCCGGCGACGAGGGCTCCGAGGACGGCGACGACTATGACACACCTCCCATCCTCAAGGAGCTGCA
GGCGCTCAACACCGAGGAGGCGGCGGAGCAGCGGGCGGAGGTGGACCGGATGCTCAGTGAGGACCCTTGG
AGGGCTGCTAAAATGATCAAGGGTTACATGCAGCAACACAACATCCCCCAGAGGGAGGTGGTCGATGTCA
CCGGCCTGAACCAGTCGCACCTCTCCCAGCATCTCAACAAGGGCACCCCTATGAAGACCCAGAAGCGTGC
CGCTCTGTACACCTGGTACGTCAGAAAGCAACGAGAGATCCTCCGACAATTCAACCAGACAGTCCAGAGT
TCTGGAAATATGACAGACAAAAGCAGTCAGGATCAGCTGCTGTTTCTCTTTCCAGAGTTCAGTCAACAGA
GCCATGGGCCTGGGCAGTCCGATGATGCCTGCTCTGAGCCCACCAACAAGAAGATGCGCCGCAACCGGTT
CAAATGGGGGCCCGCGTCCCAGCAAATCTTGTACCAGGCCTACGATCGGCAAAAGAACCCCAGCAAGGAA
GAGAGAGAGGCCTTAGTGGAGGAATGCAACAGGGCAGAATGTTTGCAGCGAGGGGTGTCCCCCTCCAAAG
CCCACGGCCTGGGCTCCAACTTGGTCACTGAGGTCCGTGTCTACAACTGGTTTGCAAACCGCAGGAAGGA
GGAGGCATTCCGGCAAAAGCTGGCCATGGACGCCTATAGCTCCAACCAGACTCACAGCCTGAACGCTCTC
CCACGGCTCCCCCCACCACCAGCCCAGCTCCTCTCCTCCAAACAAGCTGTCAGGAGTGCGCTACAGCCAG
CAGGGAAACAATGAGATCACTTCCTCCTCAACAATCAGTCACCATGGCAACAGCGCCATGGTGACCAGCC
AGTCGGTTTTACAGCAAGTCTCCCCAGCCAGCCTGGACCCAGGCCACAATCTCCTCTCACCTGATGGTAA
AATGATCTCAGTCTCAGGAGGAGGTTTGCCCCCAGTCAGCACCTTGACGAATATCCACAGCCTCTCCCAC
CATAATCCCCAGCAATCTCAAAACCTCATCATGACACCCCTCTCTGGAGTCATGGCAATTGCACAAAGCC
TCAACACCTCCCAAGCACAGAGTGTCCCTGTCATCAACAGTGTGGCCGGCAGCCTGGCAGCCCTGCAGCC
CGTCCAGTTCTCCCAGCAGCTGCACAGCCCTCACCAGCAGCCCCTCATGCAGCAGAGCCCAGGCAGCCAC
ATGGCCCAGCAGCCCTTCATGGCAGCTGTGACTCAGCTGCAGAACTCACACATGTACGCACACAAGCAGG
AACCCCCCCAGTATTCCCACACCTCCCGGTTTCCATCTGCAATGGTGGTCACAGATACCAGCAGCATCAG
TACACTCACCAACATGTCTTCAAGTAAACAGTGTCCTCTACAAGCCTGGTGACGGACGTCTAGGAGATCT
CACCGGTGACTAGTCAGGGGGGATCTGCATGGATCTTTGTGAAGGAACCTTACTTCTGTGGTGTGACATA
ATTGGACAAACTACCTACAGAGATTTAAAGCTCTAAGGTAAATATAAAATTTTTAAGTGTATAATGTGTT
AAACTACTGATTCTAATTGTTTGTGTATTTTAGATTCCAACCTATGGAACTGATGAATGGGAGCAGTGGT
GGAATGCCAGATCCAGACATGATAAGATACATTGATGAGTTTGGACAAACCACAACTAGAATGCAGTGAA
AAAAATGCTTTATTTGTGAAATTTGTGATGCTATTGCTTTATTTGTAACCATTATAAGCTGCAATAAACA
AGTTAACAACAACAATTGCATTCATTTTATGTTTCAGGTTCAGGGGGAGGTGTGGGAGGTTTTTTAAAGC
AAGTAAAACCTCTACAAATGTGGTATGGCTGATTATGATCTGCGGCCGCGGCGCCAATGCATTGGGCCCG
GTACCCAGCTTTTGTTCCCTTTAGTGAGGGTTAATTGCGCGCTTGGCGTAATCATGGTCATAGCTGTTTC
CTGTGTGAAATTGTTATCCGCTCACAATTCCACACAACATACGAGCCGGAAGCATAAAGTGTAAAGCCTG
GGGTGCCTAATGAGTGAGCTAACTCACATTAATTGCGTTGCGCTCACTGCCCGCTTTCCAGTCGGGAAAC
CTGTCGTGCCAGCTGCATTAATGAATCGGCCAACGCGCGGGGAGAGGCGGTTTGCGTATTGGGCGCTCTT
CCGCTTCCTCGCTCACTGACTCGCTGCGCTCGGTCGTTCGGCTGCGGCGAGCGGTATCAGCTCACTCAAA
GGCGGTAATACGGTTATCCACAGAATCAGGGGATAACGCAGGAAAGAACATGTGAGCAAAAGGCCAGCAA
AAGGCCAGGAACCGTAAAAAGGCCGCGTTGCTGGCGTTTTTCCATAGGCTCCGCCCCCCTGACGAGCATC
ACAAAAATCGACGCTCAAGTCAGAGGTGGCGAAACCCGACAGGACTATAAAGATACCAGGCGTTTCCCCC
TGGAAGCTCCCTCGTGCGCTCTCCTGTTCCGACCCTGCCGCTTACCGGATACCTGTCCGCCTTTCTCCCT
TCGGGAAGCGTGGCGCTTTCTCATAGCTCACGCTGTAGGTATCTCAGTTCGGTGTAGGTCGTTCGCTCCA
AGCTGGGCTGTGTGCACGAACCCCCCGTTCAGCCCGACCGCTGCGCCTTATCCGGTAACTATCGTCTTGA
GTCCAACCCGGTAAGACACGACTTATCGCCACTGGCAGCAGCCACTGGTAACAGGATTAGCAGAGCGAGG
TATGTAGGCGGTGCTACAGAGTTCTTGAAGTGGTGGCCTAACTACGGCTACACTAGAAGGACAGTATTTG
GTATCTGCGCTCTGCTGAAGCCAGTTACCTTCGGAAAAAGAGTTGGTAGCTCTTGATCCGGCAAACAAAC
CACCGCTGGTAGCGGTGGTTTTTTTGTTTGCAAGCAGCAGATTACGCGCAGAAAAAAAGGATCTCAAGAA
GATCCTTTGATCTTTTCTACGGGGTCTGACGCTCAGTGGAACGAAAACTCACGTTAAGGGATTTTGGTCA
TGAGATTATCAAAAAGGATCTTCACCTAGATCCTTTTAAATTAAAAATGAAGTTTTAAATCAATCTAAAG
TATATATGAGTAAACTTGGTCTGACAGTTACCAATGCTTAATCAGTGAGGCACCTATCTCAGCGATCTGT
CTATTTCGTTCATCCATAGTTGCCTGACTCCCCGTCGTGTAGATAACTACGATACGGGAGGGCTTACCAT
CTGGCCCCAGTGCTGCAATGATACCGCGAGACCCACGCTCACCGGCTCCAGATTTATCAGCAATAAACCA
GCCAGCCGGAAGGGCCGAGCGCAGAAGTGGTCCTGCAACTTTATCCGCCTCCATCCAGTCTATTAATTGT
TGCCGGGAAGCTAGAGTAAGTAGTTCGCCAGTTAATAGTTTGCGCAACGTTGTTGCCATTGCTACAGGCA
TCGTGGTGTCACGCTCGTCGTTTGGTATGGCTTCATTCAGCTCCGGTTCCCAACGATCAAGGCGAGTTAC
ATGATCCCCCATGTTGTGCAAAAAAGCGGTTAGCTCCTTCGGTCCTCCGATCGTTGTCAGAAGTAAGTTG
GCCGCAGTGTTATCACTCATGGTTATGGCAGCACTGCATAATTCTCTTACTGTCATGCCATCCGTAAGAT
GCTTTTCTGTGACTGGTGAGTACTCAACCAAGTCATTCTGAGAATAGTGTATGCGGCGACCGAGTTGCTC
TTGCCCGGCGTCAATACGGGATAATACCGCGCCACATAGCAGAACTTTAAAAGTGCTCATCATTGGAAAA
CGTTCTTCGGGGCGAAAACTCTCAAGGATCTTACCGCTGTTGAGATCCAGTTCGATGTAACCCACTCGTG
CACCCAACTGATCTTCAGCATCTTTTACTTTCACCAGCGTTTCTGGGTGAGCAAAAACAGGAAGGCAAAA
TGCCGCAAAAAAGGGAATAAGGGCGACACGGAAATGTTGAATACTCATACTCTTCCTTTTTCAATATTAT
TGAAGCATTTATCAGGGTTATTGTCTCATGAGCGGATACATATTTGAATGTATTTAGAAAAATAAACAAA
TAGGGGTTCCGCGCACATTTCCCCGAAAAGTGCCACCTAAATTGTAAGCGTTAATATTTTGTTAAAATTC
GCGTTAAATTTTTGTTAAATCAGCTCATTTTTTAACCAATAGGCCGAAATCGGCAAAATCCCTTATAAAT
CAAAAGAATAGACCGAGATAGGGT
[37 nt withheld, positions 5975-6011]
AAAGAACGTGGACTCCAACGTCAAAGG
[49 nt withheld, positions 6039-6087]
T
[91 nt withheld, positions 6089-6179]
G
[124 nt withheld, positions 6181-6304]
CCCATTCGCCATTCAGGCTGCGCAACTGTTGGGAAGGGCGATCGGTGCGGGCCTCTTCGCTATTACGCCA
GTCGAGGCGGCCGCGTCGACCATAGCCAATTCAATATGGCGTATATGGACTCATGCCAATTCAATATGGT
GGATCTGGACCTGTGCCAATTCAATATGGCGTATATGGACTCGTGCCAATTCAATATGGTGGATCTGGAC
CCCAGCCAATTCAATATGGCGGACTTGGCACCATGCCAATTCAATATGGCGGACTTGGCACTGTGCCAAC
TGGGGAGGGGTCTACTTGGCACGGTGCCAAGTTTGAGGAGGGGTCTTGGCCCTGTGCCAAGTCCGCCATA
TTGAATTGGCATGGTGCCAATAATGGCGGCCATATTGGCTATATGCCAGGATCAATATATAGGCAATATC
CAATATGGCCCTATGCCAATATGGCTATTGGCCAGGTTCAATACTATGTATTGGCCCTATGCCATATAGT
ATTCCATATATGGGTTTTCCTATTGACGTAGATAGCCCCTCCCAATGGGCGGTCCCATATACCATATATG
GGGCTTCCTAATACCGCCCATAGCCACTCCCCCATTGACGTCAATGGTCTCTATATATGGTCTTTCCTAT
TGACGTCATATGGGCGGTCCTATTGACGTATATGGCGCCTCCCCCATTGACGTCAATTACGGTAAATGGC
CCGCCTGGCTCAATGCCCATTGACGTCAATAGGACCACCCACCATTGACGTCAATGGGATGGCTCATTGC
CCATTCATATCCGTTCTCACGCCCCCTATTGACGTCAATGACGGTAAATGGCCCACTTGGCAGTACATCA
ATATCTATTAATAGTAACTTGGCAAGTACATTACTATTGGAAGTACGCCAGGGTACATTGGCAGTACTCC
CATTGACGTCAATGGCGGTAAATGGCCCGCGATGGCTGCCAAGTACATCCCCATTGACGTCAATGGGGAG
GGGCAATGACGCAAATGGGCGTTCCATTGACGTAAATGGGCGGTAGGCGTGCCTAATGGGAGGTCTATAT
AAGCAATGCTCGTTTAGGGAAC
Features (pLannotate 1.2.2; 30 found; start..end, strand, type, name):
     34..67      +  protein_bind   loxP: Cre-mediated recombination occurs in the 8-bp core sequence (GCATACAT). Cre recombinase
     75..108     +  protein_bind   FRT (minimal): supports FLP-mediated excision but not integration (Turan and Bode, 2011) FLP recombinase from the Saccharomyces cerevisiae 2μ plasmid
    124..843     +  CDS            ECFP: enhanced CFP mammalian codon-optimized
    851..934     +  CDS            large T antigen (fragment): large T antigen from SV40 (simian virus 40)
    957..1091    +  polyA_signal   SV40 poly(A) signal: SV40 polyadenylation signal
   1099..1132    +  protein_bind   loxP: Cre-mediated recombination occurs in the 8-bp core sequence (GCATACAT). Cre recombinase
   1140..1173    +  protein_bind   FRT (minimal): supports FLP-mediated excision but not integration (Turan and Bode, 2011) FLP recombinase from the Saccharomyces cerevisiae 2μ plasmid
   1202..1231    +  CDS            Myc: Myc (human c-Myc proto-oncogene) epitope tag
   1241..1270    +  CDS            Myc: Myc (human c-Myc proto-oncogene) epitope tag
   1280..1309    +  CDS            Myc: Myc (human c-Myc proto-oncogene) epitope tag
   1319..1348    +  CDS            Myc: Myc (human c-Myc proto-oncogene) epitope tag
   1358..1387    +  CDS            Myc: Myc (human c-Myc proto-oncogene) epitope tag
   1421..1450    +  CDS            Myc: Myc (human c-Myc proto-oncogene) epitope tag
   1464..2480    +  CDS            HNF1B (fragment): HNF1B_HUMAN - Also known as TCF2. Experimental evidence at protein level: Swiss-Prot protein existence level 1. Transcription factor, probably binds to the inverted palindrome 5'-GTTAATNATTAAC-3'. From Homo sapiens (Human).
   2446..3129    +  CDS            HNF1B (fragment): HNF1B_HUMAN - Also known as TCF2. Experimental evidence at protein level: Swiss-Prot protein existence level 1. Transcription factor, probably binds to the inverted palindrome 5'-GTTAATNATTAAC-3'. From Homo sapiens (Human).
   3182..3256    +  CDS            small t antigen (fragment): SV40 (simian virus 40) small t antigen
   3258..3323    +  intron         small t intron: SV40 (simian virus 40) small t antigen intron
   3370..3504    -  polyA_signal   SV40 poly(A) signal: SV40 polyadenylation signal
   3527..3610    -  CDS            large T antigen (fragment): large T antigen from SV40 (simian virus 40)
   3658..3676    -  promoter       T3 promoter: promoter for bacteriophage T3 RNA polymerase
   3721..3737    -  protein_bind   lac operator: The lac repressor binds to the lac operator to inhibit transcription in E. coli. This inhibition can be relieved by adding lactose or isopropyl-β-D-thiogalactopyranoside (IPTG). lac repressor encoded by lacI
   3745..3775    -  promoter       lac promoter: promoter for the E. coli lac operon
   3790..3811    -  protein_bind   CAP binding site: CAP binding activates transcription in the presence of cAMP. E. coli catabolite activator protein
   3824..3916    -  CDS            lacI (fragment): lac repressor; lacI; The lac repressor binds to the lac operator to inhibit transcription in E. coli. This inhibition can be relieved by adding lactose or isopropyl-β-D-thiogalactopyranoside (IPTG).
   4099..4687    -  rep_origin     ori: high-copy-number ColE1/pMB1/pBR322/pUC origin of replication
   4858..5718    -  CDS            AmpR: β-lactamase; bla; confers resistance to ampicillin, carbenicillin, and related antibiotics
   5719..5823    -  promoter       AmpR promoter: bla
   5876..6304    -  rep_origin     f1 ori (sequence partly withheld): f1 bacteriophage origin of replication; arrow indicates direction of (+) strand synthesis
   6309..6375    -  CDS            lacZα (fragment): LacZα fragment of β-galactosidase; lacZ fragment
   6392..7376    +  promoter       CMV IE94 promoter: enhancer/promoter region of simian cytomegalovirus major immediate early transcription unit IE94
