[The description below was written by a language model from this plasmid's Addgene catalogue record and pLannotate feature annotations shown in this document.]
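Description:
pLCMV:ECFP(loxP)(FRT)HNF1B_P328L329del is a recombinase-activated expression plasmid built on the pCSGFP2 backbone and catalogued as a mammalian expression vector with Cre/lox and Flp/FRT functionality. The associated publication concerns heat-shock inducible Cre strains in transgenic Xenopus laevis. It is maintained in E. coli through a high-copy ColE1/pUC-type origin with ampicillin selection (AmpR under its own bla promoter). It also carries an f1 origin, remnants of the lac promoter/operator and lacZα region, and a T3 promoter.

Because the plasmid is circular, the simian CMV IE94 enhancer/promoter annotated at the end of the sequence record reads directly into the cassette at the start of the record. The first unit is an ECFP coding sequence followed by an SV40 polyadenylation signal. This unit is flanked on each side by a loxP site paired with a minimal FRT site, all in the same orientation. Before recombination, cells express blue fluorescence and transcription terminates ahead of the downstream gene. Either Cre or FLP can excise the ECFP-polyA block, and the promoter then sits next to the second open reading frame.

That frame encodes human HNF1B (also known as vHNF1, LFB3 or TCF2) with six annotated N-terminal Myc epitope repeats, and it is followed by SV40 small t intron sequence. An SV40 poly(A) element also lies downstream but is annotated on the opposite strand. The insert carries the P328L329delCCTCT mutation, a five-nucleotide deletion, which probably explains why the annotation splits HNF1B into two overlapping fragments. According to the depositor comments, the construct switches cells from blue fluorescence to expression of the HNF1B mutant. This supports conditional, recombinase-controlled studies of the mutant transcription factor, for example in organogenesis. The 7,376 nt sequence record is shorter than the sum of the listed backbone and insert sizes.
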