Addgene plasmid #30528: pLCMV:ECFP(loxP)(FRT)HNF1B_P328L329del
Depositing lab: Gerhart Ryffel. Depositing organization: Universitaetsklinikum Essen. Publication: Heat-shock inducible Cre strains to study organogenesis in transgenic Xenopus laevis. Roose M, Sauert K, Turan G, Solomentsew N, Werdien D, Pramanik K, Senkel S, Ryffel GU, Waldner C. Transgenic Res. 2009 Aug . 18(4):595-605. 10.1007/s11248-009-9253-4 PubMed 19266305.
Backbone
  Vector backbone: pCSGFP2
  Backbone size w/o insert (bp): 4000
  Vector type: Mammalian Expression, Cre/Lox ; Flp/FRT
Growth in bacteria
  Bacterial resistance: Ampicillin, 100 μg/mL
  Growth temperature: 37°C
  Growth strain: DH5alpha
  Copy number: High Copy
Gene/Insert
  Gene/Insert name: HNF1B (alt names: LFB3; vHNF1)
  Species: H. sapiens (human)
  Insert size (bp): 4612
  Mutation: P328L329delCCTCT
  GenBank ID: NM_001165923
  Entrez Gene: HNF1B (a.k.a. ADTKD3, FJHN, HNF-1-beta, HNF-1B, HNF1beta, HNF2, HPC11, LF-B3, LFB3, MODY5, RCAD, T2D, TCF-2, TCF2, VHNF1)
  Tag / fusion protein: Myc (N terminal on insert)
  Cloning method: Restriction Enzyme; 5′ cloning site NotI (not destroyed); 3′ cloning site NotI (not destroyed)
  Sequencing primers: 5′ n/a
Terms and licenses: Academic/Nonprofit Terms; Industry Terms: Not Available to Industry
Depositor comments: Cre and FLP activator construct: from blue fluorescence to expression of HNF1B mutant
How to cite: pLCMV:ECFP(loxP)(FRT)HNF1B_P328L329del was a gift from Gerhart Ryffel (Addgene plasmid # 30528 ; http://n2t.net/addgene:30528 ; RRID:Addgene_30528)
