>Addgene plasmid #30528 | pLCMV:ECFP(loxP)(FRT)HNF1B_P328L329del | addgene partial sequence | sequence record 37173 | EGFP-C 5'-CATGGTCCTGCTGGAGTTCGTG-3'
GGANNNCGGCATGGACGAGCTGTACAAGTAATCTAGAGGATCATAATCAGCCATACCACATTTGTAGAGG
TTTTACTTGCTTTAAAAAACCTCCCACACCTCCCCCTGAACCTGAAACATAAAATGAATGCAATTGTTGT
TGTTAACTTGTTTATTGCAGCTTATAATGGTTACAAATAAAGCAATAGCATCACAAATTTCACAAATAAA
GCATTTTTTTCACTGCATTCTAGTTGTGGTTTGTCCAAACTCATCAATGTATCTTATCATGTCTGGATCT
GAATTCATAACTTCGTATAGCATACATTATACGAAGTTATAGGATCCGAAGTTCCTATTCTCTAGAAAGT
ATAGGAACTTCCCGGGCCTAGGATCGATTTAAAGCTATGGAGCAAAAGCTCATTTCTGAAGAGGACTTGA
ATGAAATGGAGCAAAAGCTCATTTCTGAAGAGGACTTGAATGAAATGGAGCAAAAGCTCATTTCTGAAGA
GGACTTGAATGAAATGGAGCAAAAGCTCATTTCTGAAGAGGACTTGAATGAAATGGAGCAAAAGCTCATT
TCTGAAGAGGACTTGAATGAAATGGAGAGCTTGGGCGACCTCACCATGGAGCAAAAGCTCATTTCTGAAG
AGGACTTGAATTCAAGGCCTCTCGAAGCTTCCATGGTGTCCAAGCTCACGTCTCTCCAGCAAGAACTCCT
GAGTGCCCTGCTGAGCTCCGGGGTCACCAAGGAGGTGCTGGTTCAGGCCTTGGAGGAGTTGCTGCCATCC
CCGAACTTCGGGGTGAAGCTGGAGACGCTGCCCCTGTCCCCTGGCAGCGGGGCCGAGCCCGACACCAAGC
CGGTCTTCCATACTCTCACCAACGGCCACGCCAAGGGCCGCT
