>Addgene plasmid #30528 | pLCMV:ECFP(loxP)(FRT)HNF1B_P328L329del | addgene partial sequence | sequence record 38583 | HNF4-F2 5'-CCATGGAGCAAAAGCTCATT-3'
ATCCCCGAACTTCGGGGTGAAGCTGGAGACGCTGCCCCTGTCCCCTGGCAGCGGGGCCGAGCCCGACACC
AAGCCGGTCTTCCATACTCTCACCAACGGCCACGCCAAGGGCCGCTTGTCCGGCGACGAGGGCTCCGAGG
ACGGCGACGACTATGACACACCTCCCATCCTCAAGGAGCTGCAGGCGCTCAACACCGAGGAGGCGGCGGA
GCAGCGGGCGGAGGTGGACCGGATGCTCANTGAGGACCCTTGGAGGGCTGCTAAAATGATCAAGGGTTAC
ATGCAGCAACACAACATCCCCCAGAGGGAGGTGGTCGATGTCACCGGCCTGAACCAGTCGCACCTCTCCC
AGCATCTCAACAAGGGCACCCCTATGAAGACCCANAAGCGTGCCGCTCTGTACACCTGGTACGTCAGAAA
GCAACGAGAGATCCTCCGACAATTCAACCAGACAGTCCAGAGTTCTGGAAATATGACAGACAAAAGCAGT
CAGGATCAGCTGCTGTTTCTCTTTCCAGAGTTCAGTCAACAGAGCCATGGGCCTGGGCAGTCCGATGATG
CCTGCTCTGAGCCCACCAACAAGAAGATGCGCCGCAACCGGTTCAAATGGGGGCCCGCGTCCCAGCAAAT
CTTGTACCAGGCCTACGATCGGCAAAAGAACCCCAGCAAGGAAGAGAGAGAGGCCTTAGTGG
