>Addgene plasmid #30528 | pLCMV:ECFP(loxP)(FRT)HNF1B_P328L329del | addgene partial sequence | sequence record 39112 | hHNF1B-F 5'-tccgacaattcaaccagaca-3'
GATCAGCTGCTGTTTCTCTTTCCAGAGTTCAGTCAACAGAGCCATGGGCCTGGGCAGTCCGATGATGCCT
GCTCTGAGCCCACCAACAAGAAGATGCGCCGCAACCGGTTCAAATGGGGGCCCGCGTCCCAGCAAATCTT
GTACCAGGCCTACGATCGGCAAAAGAACCCCAGCAAGGAAGAGAGAGAGGCCTTAGTGGAGGAATGCAAC
AGGGCAGAATGTTTGCAGCGAGGGGTGTCCCCCTCCAAAGCCCACGGCCTGGGCTCCAACTTGGTCACTG
AGGTCCGTGTCTACAACTGGTTTGCAAACCGCAGGAAGGAGGAGGCATTCCGGCAAAAGCTGGCCATGGA
CGCCTATAGCTCCAACCAGACTCACAGCCTGAACGCTCTCCCACGGCTCCCCCCACCACCAGCCCAGCTC
CTCTCCTCCAAACAAGCTGTCAGGAGTGCGCTACAGCCAGCAGGGAAACAATGAGATCACTTCCTCCTCA
ACAATCAGTCACCATGGCAACAGCGCCATGGTGACCAGCCAGTCGGTTTTACAGCAAGTCTCCCCAGCCA
GCCTGGACCCAGGCCACAATCTCCTCTCACCTGATGGTAAAATGATCTCAGTCTCAGGAGGAGGTTTGCC
CCCAGTCAGCACCTTGACGAATATCCACAGCCTCTCCCACCATAATCCCCAGCAATCTCAAAACCTCATC
ATGACACCCCTCTCTGGAGTCATGGCAATTGCACAAAGCCTCAACACCTCCCAAGCACAGAGTGTCCCTG
TCATCA
